Addgene plasmid #232932: PX459-sgRNA047_Podxl
Purpose: Expression vector for a sgRNA against the mouse Podxl locus and SpCas9 with T2A-Puromycin resistance gene.
Depositing lab: Danny Reinberg. Depositing organization: New York University. Publication: CTCF-RNA interactions orchestrate cell-specific chromatin loop organization. Lucero K, Han S, Huang P, Qiu X, Mazzoni EO, Reinberg D. bioRxiv, March 19, 2025 10.1101/2025.03.19.643339.
Backbone
  Vector backbone: PX459
  Backbone manufacturer: Feng Zhang (Addgene #62988)
  Vector type: Mammalian Expression
  Selectable markers: Puromycin
Growth in bacteria
  Bacterial resistance: Ampicillin, 100 μg/mL
  Growth temperature: 37°C
  Growth strain: DH5alpha
  Copy number: Unknown
Gene/Insert
  Gene/Insert name: Cas9-T2A-PuroR
  gRNA/shRNA sequence: taatggtgagtggacagccg
  Species: S. pyogenes
  Entrez Gene: Podxl (a.k.a. Ly102, PC, PCLP-1, Pclp1, Podxl1)
  Cloning method: Golden Gate
  Sequencing primers: 5′ gagggcctatttcccatgatt
Terms and licenses: Academic/Nonprofit Terms; Industry Terms: Not Available to Industry
How to cite: PX459-sgRNA047_Podxl was a gift from Danny Reinberg (Addgene plasmid # 232932 ; http://n2t.net/addgene:232932 ; RRID:Addgene_232932)
