[The description below was written by a language model from this plasmid's Addgene catalogue record and pLannotate feature annotations shown in this document.]
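Description:
PX459-sgRNA047_Podxl is a mammalian expression plasmid built on the PX459 all-in-one CRISPR backbone. It delivers both a single guide RNA directed against the mouse Podxl (podocalyxin-like) locus and Streptococcus pyogenes Cas9 from one vector. In bacteria it is maintained through a high-copy ColE1/pUC-type origin and selected with ampicillin via the β-lactamase gene. An f1 phage origin is also present, along with small annotated remnants of pBR322 bom and rop sequences. A single AAV2 inverted terminal repeat sits downstream of the expression cassette as a carry-over backbone element. With only one ITR annotated, the record does not support use as an AAV packaging vector.

The guide cassette consists of a human U6 RNA polymerase III promoter followed by the 20-nt Podxl spacer, inserted by Golden Gate cloning, and the SpCas9 gRNA scaffold. The table also shows a second, partial scaffold fragment immediately after the full one. Cas9 is driven by a hybrid promoter made of the CMV enhancer, chicken β-actin promoter and a hybrid CBA/MVM intron. The coding sequence is annotated as contiguous N- and C-terminal portions, which together represent the full-length nuclease, and it ends in a nucleoplasmin bipartite nuclear localization signal. According to the catalogue entry, a T2A self-cleaving peptide links Cas9 to puromycin N-acetyltransferase, so both proteins arise from one transcript terminated by the bGH polyadenylation signal. The T2A itself is not separately annotated in the feature table.

Transient puromycin selection enriches for transfected cells expressing Cas9 and the guide. The construct is intended for targeted cutting at the Podxl locus in mouse cells, and the associated work concerns CTCF–RNA interactions and chromatin loop organization.
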