Features (pLannotate 1.2.2; 22 found; start..end, strand, type, name):
      1..241     +  promoter       U6 promoter: RNA polymerase III promoter for human U6 snRNA
    271..346     +  misc_RNA       gRNA scaffold: guide RNA scaffold for the Streptococcus pyogenes CRISPR/Cas9 system
    353..396     +  misc_RNA       gRNA scaffold (fragment): guide RNA scaffold for the Streptococcus pyogenes CRISPR/Cas9 system
    443..728     +  enhancer       CMV enhancer: human cytomegalovirus immediate early enhancer; contains an 18-bp deletion relative to the standard CMV enhancer
    730..891     +  promoter       chicken β-actin promoter (fragment): No description available
    895..917     +  promoter       chicken β-actin promoter (fragment): No description available
    953..976     +  promoter       chicken β-actin promoter (fragment): contains a 21-bp deletion relative to the standard chicken β-actin promoter
   1010..1033    +  promoter       chicken β-actin promoter (fragment): No description available
   1153..1377    +  intron         hybrid intron: hybrid between chicken β-actin (CBA) and minute virus of mice (MMV) introns (Gray et al., 2011)
   1515..3116    +  CDS            Cas9(N): N-terminal portion of Streptococcus pyogenes Cas9 (Zetsche et al., 2015)
   3117..5615    +  CDS            Cas9(C): C-terminal portion of Streptococcus pyogenes Cas9 (Zetsche et al., 2015)
   5616..5663    +  CDS            nucleoplasmin NLS: bipartite nuclear localization signal from nucleoplasmin
   5733..6332    +  CDS            PuroR (fragment): puromycin N-acetyltransferase; pac from Streptomyces; confers resistance to puromycin
   6366..6477    +  polyA_signal   bGH poly(A) signal: bovine growth hormone polyadenylation signal
   6582..6722    +  repeat_region  AAV2 ITR: inverted terminal repeat of adeno-associated virus serotype 2 inverted
   6727..6778    -  misc_feature   bom (fragment): basis of mobility region from pBR322
   6797..7252    +  rep_origin     f1 ori (sequence partly withheld): f1 bacteriophage origin of replication; arrow indicates direction of (+) strand synthesis
   7253..7302    -  misc_feature   bom (fragment): basis of mobility region from pBR322
   7404..7439    -  CDS            rop (fragment): Rop protein, which maintains plasmids at low copy number; rop
   7534..7638    +  promoter       AmpR promoter: bla
   7639..8499    +  CDS            AmpR: β-lactamase; bla; confers resistance to ampicillin, carbenicillin, and related antibiotics
   8670..9258    +  rep_origin     ori: high-copy-number ColE1/pMB1/pBR322/pUC origin of replication
>Addgene plasmid #232932 | PX459-sgRNA047_Podxl | addgene full sequence | sequence record 466444 | Addgene NGS Result
GAGGGCCTATTTCCCATGATTCCTTCATATTTGCATATACGATACAAGGCTGTTAGAGAGATAATTGGAA
TTAATTTGACTGTAAACACAAAGATATTAGTACAAAATACGTGACGTAGAAAGTAATAATTTCTTGGGTA
GTTTGCAGTTTTAAAATTATGTTTTAAAATGGACTATCATATGCTTACCGTAACTTGAAAGTATTTCGAT
TTCTTGGCTTTATATATCTTGTGGAAAGGACGAAACACCGTAATGGTGAGTGGACAGCCGGTTTTAGAGC
TAGAAATAGCAAGTTAAAATAAGGCTAGTCCGTTATCAACTTGAAAAAGTGGCACCGAGTCGGTGCTTTT
TTGTTTTAGAGCTAGAAATAGCAAGTTAAAATAAGGCTAGTCCGTTTTTAGCGCGTGCGCCAATTCTGCA
GACAAATGGCTCTAGAGGTACCCGTTACATAACTTACGGTAAATGGCCCGCCTGGCTGACCGCCCAACGA
CCCCCGCCCATTGACGTCAATAGTAACGCCAATAGGGACTTTCCATTGACGTCAATGGGTGGAGTATTTA
CGGTAAACTGCCCACTTGGCAGTACATCAAGTGTATCATATGCCAAGTACGCCCCCTATTGACGTCAATG
ACGGTAAATGGCCCGCCTGGCATTGTGCCCAGTACATGACCTTATGGGACTTTCCTACTTGGCAGTACAT
CTACGTATTAGTCATCGCTATTACCATGGTCGAGGTGAGCCCCACGTTCTGCTTCACTCTCCCCATCTCC
CCCCCCTCCCCACCCCCAATTTTGTATTTATTTATTTTTTAATTATTTTGTGCAGCGATGGGGGCGGGGG
GGGGGGGGCGCGCGCCAGGCGGGGCGGGGCGGGGGGGGGGGGGGGGGGGGGGGGGGGGGGGGGGGGGGGG
GGGGGGCCAACCAGAGGGGGGGCCCCCGAAGGTTTCCTTTTTTGGGGGGGGGGGGGGGGGGGGGGCCCCT
AAAAAACAAAGAAGGCCGCGGGGGGGGGGGGGGGGGGGGGGGGGGGGGGGGCGGGGCGAGGCGGAGGGGC
GGGGGGGCAGCGAGTCAGAGCGGCGGGCACCGAAAGTTAGCTTTAGTGGCGAGGCGGCGGCGGCGGCGGC
GGAATAAAAAGGAAAGGGGGGGGCGGATGGGGGTCGCAGCGCGCTGCCTTCGCCCCGAGCCCGGCGCGGC
AGCAGCCCCGCGCCGCGCGCCCCGGCTCTGACTGACCGCGTTACTCCCACAGGTGAGGGGGCGGGACGGC
CCTTCTCCTCCGGGCTGTAATTAGCTGAGCAAGAGGTAAGGGTTTAAGGGATGGTTGGTTGGTGGGGTAT
TAATGTTTAATTACCTGGAGCACCTGCCTGAAATCACTTTTTTTCAGGTTGGACCGGTGCCACCATGGAC
TATAAGGACCACGACGGAGACTACAAGGATCATGATATTGATTACAAAGACGATGACGATAAGATGGCCC
CAAAGAAGAAGCGGAAGGTCGGTATCCACGGAGTCCCAGCAGCCGACAAGAAGTACAGCATCGGCCTGGA
CATCGGCACCAACTCTGTGGGCTGGGCCGTGATCACCGACGAGTACAAGGTGCCCAGCAAGAAATTCAAG
GTGCTGGGCAACACCGACCGGCACAGCATCAAGAAGAACCTGATCGGAGCCCTGCTGTTCGACAGCGGCG
AAACAGCCGAGGCCACCCGGCTGAAGAGAACCGCCAGAAGAAGATACACCAGACGGAAGAACCGGATCTG
CTATCTGCAAGAGATCTTCAGCAACGAGATGGCCAAGGTGGACGACAGCTTCTTCCACAGACTGGAAGAG
TCCTTCCTGGTGGAAGAGGATAAGAAGCACGAGCGGCACCCCATCTTCGGCAACATCGTGGACGAGGTGG
CCTACCACGAGAAGTACCCCACCATCTACCACCTGAGAAAGAAACTGGTGGACAGCACCGACAAGGCCGA
CCTGCGGCTGATCTATCTGGCCCTGGCCCACATGATCAAGTTCCGGGGCCACTTCCTGATCGAGGGCGAC
CTGAACCCCGACAACAGCGACGTGGACAAGCTGTTCATCCAGCTGGTGCAGACCTACAACCAGCTGTTCG
AGGAAAACCCCATCAACGCCAGCGGCGTGGACGCCAAGGCCATCCTGTCTGCCAGACTGAGCAAGAGCAG
ACGGCTGGAAAATCTGATCGCCCAGCTGCCCGGCGAGAAGAAGAATGGCCTGTTCGGAAACCTGATTGCC
CTGAGCCTGGGCCTGACCCCCAACTTCAAGAGCAACTTCGACCTGGCCGAGGATGCCAAACTGCAGCTGA
GCAAGGACACCTACGACGACGACCTGGACAACCTGCTGGCCCAGATCGGCGACCAGTACGCCGACCTGTT
TCTGGCCGCCAAGAACCTGTCCGACGCCATCCTGCTGAGCGACATCCTGAGAGTGAACACCGAGATCACC
AAGGCCCCCCTGAGCGCCTCTATGATCAAGAGATACGACGAGCACCACCAGGACCTGACCCTGCTGAAAG
CTCTCGTGCGGCAGCAGCTGCCTGAGAAGTACAAAGAGATTTTCTTCGACCAGAGCAAGAACGGCTACGC
CGGCTACATTGACGGCGGAGCCAGCCAGGAAGAGTTCTACAAGTTCATCAAGCCCATCCTGGAAAAGATG
GACGGCACCGAGGAACTGCTCGTGAAGCTGAACAGAGAGGACCTGCTGCGGAAGCAGCGGACCTTCGACA
ACGGCAGCATCCCCCACCAGATCCACCTGGGAGAGCTGCACGCCATTCTGCGGCGGCAGGAAGATTTTTA
CCCATTCCTGAAGGACAACCGGGAAAAGATCGAGAAGATCCTGACCTTCCGCATCCCCTACTACGTGGGC
CCTCTGGCCAGGGGAAACAGCAGATTCGCCTGGATGACCAGAAAGAGCGAGGAAACCATCACCCCCTGGA
ACTTCGAGGAAGTGGTGGACAAGGGCGCTTCCGCCCAGAGCTTCATCGAGCGGATGACCAACTTCGATAA
GAACCTGCCCAACGAGAAGGTGCTGCCCAAGCACAGCCTGCTGTACGAGTACTTCACCGTGTATAACGAG
CTGACCAAAGTGAAATACGTGACCGAGGGAATGAGAAAGCCCGCCTTCCTGAGCGGCGAGCAGAAAAAGG
CCATCGTGGACCTGCTGTTCAAGACCAACCGGAAAGTGACCGTGAAGCAGCTGAAAGAGGACTACTTCAA
GAAAATCGAGTGCTTCGACTCCGTGGAAATCTCCGGCGTGGAAGATCGGTTCAACGCCTCCCTGGGCACA
TACCACGATCTGCTGAAAATTATCAAGGACAAGGACTTCCTGGACAATGAGGAAAACGAGGACATTCTGG
AAGATATCGTGCTGACCCTGACACTGTTTGAGGACAGAGAGATGATCGAGGAACGGCTGAAAACCTATGC
CCACCTGTTCGACGACAAAGTGATGAAGCAGCTGAAGCGGCGGAGATACACCGGCTGGGGCAGGCTGAGC
CGGAAGCTGATCAACGGCATCCGGGACAAGCAGTCCGGCAAGACAATCCTGGATTTCCTGAAGTCCGACG
GCTTCGCCAACAGAAACTTCATGCAGCTGATCCACGACGACAGCCTGACCTTTAAAGAGGACATCCAGAA
AGCCCAGGTGTCCGGCCAGGGCGATAGCCTGCACGAGCACATTGCCAATCTGGCCGGCAGCCCCGCCATT
AAGAAGGGCATCCTGCAGACAGTGAAGGTGGTGGACGAGCTCGTGAAAGTGATGGGCCGGCACAAGCCCG
AGAACATCGTGATCGAAATGGCCAGAGAGAACCAGACCACCCAGAAGGGACAGAAGAACAGCCGCGAGAG
AATGAAGCGGATCGAAGAGGGCATCAAAGAGCTGGGCAGCCAGATCCTGAAAGAACACCCCGTGGAAAAC
ACCCAGCTGCAGAACGAGAAGCTGTACCTGTACTACCTGCAGAATGGGCGGGATATGTACGTGGACCAGG
AACTGGACATCAACCGGCTGTCCGACTACGATGTGGACCATATCGTGCCTCAGAGCTTTCTGAAGGACGA
CTCCATCGACAACAAGGTGCTGACCAGAAGCGACAAGAACCGGGGCAAGAGCGACAACGTGCCCTCCGAA
GAGGTCGTGAAGAAGATGAAGAACTACTGGCGGCAGCTGCTGAACGCCAAGCTGATTACCCAGAGAAAGT
TCGACAATCTGACCAAGGCCGAGAGAGGCGGCCTGAGCGAACTGGATAAGGCCGGCTTCATCAAGAGACA
GCTGGTGGAAACCCGGCAGATCACAAAGCACGTGGCACAGATCCTGGACTCCCGGATGAACACTAAGTAC
GACGAGAATGACAAGCTGATCCGGGAAGTGAAAGTGATCACCCTGAAGTCCAAGCTGGTGTCCGATTTCC
GGAAGGATTTCCAGTTTTACAAAGTGCGCGAGATCAACAACTACCACCACGCCCACGACGCCTACCTGAA
CGCCGTCGTGGGAACCGCCCTGATCAAAAAGTACCCTAAGCTGGAAAGCGAGTTCGTGTACGGCGACTAC
AAGGTGTACGACGTGCGGAAGATGATCGCCAAGAGCGAGCAGGAAATCGGCAAGGCTACCGCCAAGTACT
TCTTCTACAGCAACATCATGAACTTTTTCAAGACCGAGATTACCCTGGCCAACGGCGAGATCCGGAAGCG
GCCTCTGATCGAGACAAACGGCGAAACCGGGGAGATCGTGTGGGATAAGGGCCGGGATTTTGCCACCGTG
CGGAAAGTGCTGAGCATGCCCCAAGTGAATATCGTGAAAAAGACCGAGGTGCAGACAGGCGGCTTCAGCA
AAGAGTCTATCCTGCCCAAGAGGAACAGCGATAAGCTGATCGCCAGAAAGAAGGACTGGGACCCTAAGAA
GTACGGCGGCTTCGACAGCCCCACCGTGGCCTATTCTGTGCTGGTGGTGGCCAAAGTGGAAAAGGGCAAG
TCCAAGAAACTGAAGAGTGTGAAAGAGCTGCTGGGGATCACCATCATGGAAAGAAGCAGCTTCGAGAAGA
ATCCCATCGACTTTCTGGAAGCCAAGGGCTACAAAGAAGTGAAAAAGGACCTGATCATCAAGCTGCCTAA
GTACTCCCTGTTCGAGCTGGAAAACGGCCGGAAGAGAATGCTGGCCTCTGCCGGCGAACTGCAGAAGGGA
AACGAACTGGCCCTGCCCTCCAAATATGTGAACTTCCTGTACCTGGCCAGCCACTATGAGAAGCTGAAGG
GCTCCCCCGAGGATAATGAGCAGAAACAGCTGTTTGTGGAACAGCACAAGCACTACCTGGACGAGATCAT
CGAGCAGATCAGCGAGTTCTCCAAGAGAGTGATCCTGGCCGACGCTAATCTGGACAAAGTGCTGTCCGCC
TACAACAAGCACCGGGATAAGCCCATCAGAGAGCAGGCCGAGAATATCATCCACCTGTTTACCCTGACCA
ATCTGGGAGCCCCTGCCGCCTTCAAGTACTTTGACACCACCATCGACCGGAAGAGGTACACCAGCACCAA
AGAGGTGCTGGACGCCACCCTGATCCACCAGAGCATCACCGGCCTGTACGAGACACGGATCGACCTGTCT
CAGCTGGGAGGCGACAAAAGGCCGGCGGCCACGAAAAAGGCCGGCCAGGCAAAAAAGAAAAAGGAATTCG
GCAGTGGAGAGGGCAGAGGAAGTCTGCTAACATGCGGTGACGTCGAGGAGAATCCTGGCCCAATGACCGA
GTACAAGCCCACGGTGCGCCTCGCCACCCGCGACGACGTCCCCAGGGCCGTACGCACCCTCGCCGCCGCG
TTCGCCGACTACCCCGCCACGCGCCACACCGTCGATCCGGACCGCCACATCGAGCGGGTCACCGAGCTGC
AAGAACTCTTCCTCACGCGCGTCGGGCTCGACATCGGCAAGGTGTGGGTCGCGGACGACGGCGCCGCGGT
GGCGGTCTGGACCACGCCGGAGAGCGTCGAAGCGGGGGCGGTGTTCGCCGAGATCGGCCCGCGCATGGCC
GAGTTGAGCGGTTCCCGGCTGGCCGCGCAGCAACAGATGGAAGGCCTCCTGGCGCCGCACCGGCCCAAGG
AGCCCGCGTGGTTCCTGGCCACCGTCGGAGTCTCGCCCGACCACCAGGGCAAGGGTCTGGGCAGCGCCGT
CGTGCTCCCCGGAGTGGAGGCGGCCGAGCGCGCCGGGGTGCCCGCCTTCCTGGAGACCTCCGCGCCCCGC
AACCTCCCCTTCTACGAGCGGCTCGGCTTCACCGTCACCGCCGACGTCGAGGTGCCCGAAGGACCGCGCA
CCTGGTGCATGACCCGCAAGCCCGGTGCCTGAGAATTCTAACTAGAGCTCGCTGATCAGCCTCGACTGTG
CCTTCTAGTTGCCAGCCATCTGTTGTTTGCCCCTCCCCCGTGCCTTCCTTGACCCTGGAAGGTGCCACTC
CCACTGTCCTTTCCTAATAAAATGAGGAAATTGCATCGCATTGTCTGAGTAGGTGTCATTCTATTCTGGG
GGGTGGGGTGGGGCAGGACAGCAAGGGGGAGGATTGGGAAGAGAATAGCAGGCATGCTGGGGAGCGGCCG
CAGGAACCCCTAGTGATGGAGTTGGCCACTCCCTCTCTGCGCGCTCGCTCGCTCACTGAGGCCGGGCGAC
CAAAGGTCGCCCGACGCCCGGGCTTTGCCCGGGCGGCCTCAGTGAGCGAGCGAGCGCGCAGCTGCCTGCA
GGGGCGCCTGATGCGGTATTTTCTCCTTACGCATCTGTGCGGTATTTCACACCGCATA
[95 nt withheld, positions 6779-6873]
T
[46 nt withheld, positions 6875-6920]
C
[141 nt withheld, positions 6922-7062]
CCTTTGACGTTGGAGTCCACGTTCTTT
[37 nt withheld, positions 7090-7126]
ACTCTATCTCGGGCTATTCTTTTGATTTATAAGGGATTTTGCCGATTTCGGTCTATTGGTTAAAAAATGA
GCTGATTTAACAAAAATTTAACGCGAATTTTAACAAAATATTAACGTTTACAATTTTATGGTGCACTCTC
AGTACAATCTGCTCTGATGCCGCATAGTTAAGCCAGCCCCGACACCCGCCAACACCCGCTGACGCGCCCT
GACGGGCTTGTCTGCTCCCGGCATCCGCTTACAGACAAGCTGTGACCGTCTCCGGGAGCTGCATGTGTCA
GAGGTTTTCACCGTCATCACCGAAACGCGCGAGACGAAAGGGCCTCGTGATACGCCTATTTTTATAGGTT
AATGTCATGATAATAATGGTTTCTTAGACGTCAGGTGGCACTTTTCGGGGAAATGTGCGCGGAACCCCTA
TTTGTTTATTTTTCTAAATACATTCAAATATGTATCCGCTCATGAGACAATAACCCTGATAAATGCTTCA
ATAATATTGAAAAAGGAAGAGTATGAGTATTCAACATTTCCGTGTCGCCCTTATTCCCTTTTTTGCGGCA
TTTTGCCTTCCTGTTTTTGCTCACCCAGAAACGCTGGTGAAAGTAAAAGATGCTGAAGATCAGTTGGGTG
CACGAGTGGGTTACATCGAACTGGATCTCAACAGCGGTAAGATCCTTGAGAGTTTTCGCCCCGAAGAACG
TTTTCCAATGATGAGCACTTTTAAAGTTCTGCTATGTGGCGCGGTATTATCCCGTATTGACGCCGGGCAA
GAGCAACTCGGTCGCCGCATACACTATTCTCAGAATGACTTGGTTGAGTACTCACCAGTCACAGAAAAGC
ATCTTACGGATGGCATGACAGTAAGAGAATTATGCAGTGCTGCCATAACCATGAGTGATAACACTGCGGC
CAACTTACTTCTGACAACGATCGGAGGACCGAAGGAGCTAACCGCTTTTTTGCACAACATGGGGGATCAT
GTAACTCGCCTTGATCGTTGGGAACCGGAGCTGAATGAAGCCATACCAAACGACGAGCGTGACACCACGA
TGCCTGTAGCAATGGCAACAACGTTGCGCAAACTATTAACTGGCGAACTACTTACTCTAGCTTCCCGGCA
ACAATTAATAGACTGGATGGAGGCGGATAAAGTTGCAGGACCACTTCTGCGCTCGGCCCTTCCGGCTGGC
TGGTTTATTGCTGATAAATCTGGAGCCGGTGAGCGTGGAAGCCGCGGTATCATTGCAGCACTGGGGCCAG
ATGGTAAGCCCTCCCGTATCGTAGTTATCTACACGACGGGGAGTCAGGCAACTATGGATGAACGAAATAG
ACAGATCGCTGAGATAGGTGCCTCACTGATTAAGCATTGGTAACTGTCAGACCAAGTTTACTCATATATA
CTTTAGATTGATTTAAAACTTCATTTTTAATTTAAAAGGATCTAGGTGAAGATCCTTTTTGATAATCTCA
TGACCAAAATCCCTTAACGTGAGTTTTCGTTCCACTGAGCGTCAGACCCCGTAGAAAAGATCAAAGGATC
TTCTTGAGATCCTTTTTTTCTGCGCGTAATCTGCTGCTTGCAAACAAAAAAACCACCGCTACCAGCGGTG
GTTTGTTTGCCGGATCAAGAGCTACCAACTCTTTTTCCGAAGGTAACTGGCTTCAGCAGAGCGCAGATAC
CAAATACTGTTCTTCTAGTGTAGCCGTAGTTAGGCCACCACTTCAAGAACTCTGTAGCACCGCCTACATA
CCTCGCTCTGCTAATCCTGTTACCAGTGGCTGCTGCCAGTGGCGATAAGTCGTGTCTTACCGGGTTGGAC
TCAAGACGATAGTTACCGGATAAGGCGCAGCGGTCGGGCTGAACGGGGGGTTCGTGCACACAGCCCAGCT
TGGAGCGAACGACCTACACCGAACTGAGATACCTACAGCGTGAGCTATGAGAAAGCGCCACGCTTCCCGA
AGGGAGAAAGGCGGACAGGTATCCGGTAAGCGGCAGGGTCGGAACAGGAGAGCGCACGAGGGAGCTTCCA
GGGGGAAACGCCTGGTATCTTTATAGTCCTGTCGGGTTTCGCCACCTCTGACTTGAGCGTCGATTTTTGT
GATGCTCGTCAGGGGGGCGGAGCCTATGGAAAAACGCCAGCAACGCGGCCTTTTTACGGTTCCTGGCCTT
TTGCTGGCCTTTTGCTCACATGT
